>Addgene plasmid #110586 | pBTK203 | addgene full sequence | sequence record 215751 | Addgene NGS Result
CTCTTACGTGCCCGATCAATCATGACCAAAATCCCTTAACGTGAGTTTTCGTTCCACTGAGCGTCAGACC
CCGTAGAAAAGATCAAAGGATCTTCTTGAGATCCTTTTTTTCTGCGCGTAATCTGCTGCTTGCAAACAAA
AAAACCACCGCTACCAGCGGTGGTTTGTTTGCCGGATCAAGAGCTACCAACTCTTTTTCCGAAGGTAACT
GGCTTCAGCAGAGCGCAGATACCAAATACTGTTCTTCTAGTGTAGCCGTAGTTAGGCCACCACTTCAAGA
ACTCTGTAGCACCGCCTACATACCTCGCTCTGCTAATCCTGTTACCAGTGGCTGCTGCCAGTGGCGATAA
GTCGTGTCTTACCGGGTTGGACTCAAGACGATAGTTACCGGATAAGGCGCAGCGGTCGGGCTGAACGGGG
GGTTCGTGCACACAGCCCAGCTTGGAGCGAACGACCTACACCGAACTGAGATACCTACAGCGTGAGCTAT
GAGAAAGCGCCACGCTTCCCGAAGGGAGAAAGGCGGACAGGTATCCGGTAAGCGGCAGGGTCGGAACAGG
AGAGCGCACGAGGGAGCTTCCAGGGGGAAACGCCTGGTATCTTTATAGTCCTGTCGGGTTTCGCCACCTC
TGACTTGAGCGTCGATTTTTGTGATGCTCGTCAGGGGGGCGGAGCCTATGGAAAAACGCCAGCAACGCGG
CCTTTTTACGGTTCCTGGCCTTTTGCTGGCCTTTTGCTCACATGTTCTTTCCTGCGTTATCCCCTGATTC
TGTGGATAACCGTAGTCGGTCTCATATGAAACCAGTAACGTTATACGATGTCGCAGAGTATGCCGGTGTC
TCTTATCAGACCGTTTCCCGCGTGGTGAACCAGGCCAGCCACGTTTCTGCGAAAACGCGGGAAAAAGTGG
AAGCGGCGATGGCGGAGCTGAATTACATTCCCAACCGCGTGGCACAACAACTGGCGGGCAAACAGTCGTT
GCTGATTGGCGTTGCCACCTCCAGTCTGGCCCTGCACGCGCCGTCGCAAATTGTCGCGGCGATTAAATCT
CGCGCCGATCAACTGGGTGCCAGCGTGGTGGTGTCGATGGTAGAACGAAGCGGCGTCGAAGCCTGTAAAG
CGGCGGTGCACAATCTTCTCGCGCAACGCGTCAGTGGGCTGATCATTAACTATCCGCTGGATGACCAGGA
TGCCATTGCTGTGGAAGCTGCCTGCACTAATGTTCCGGCGTTATTTCTTGATGTCTCTGACCAGACACCC
ATCAACAGTATTATTTTCTCCCATGAAGACGGTACGCGACTGGGCGTGGAGCATCTGGTCGCATTGGGTC
ACCAGCAAATCGCGCTGTTAGCGGGCCCATTAAGTTCTGTCTCGGCGCGTCTGCGTCTGGCTGGCTGGCA
TAAATATCTCACTCGCAATCAAATTCAGCCGATAGCGGAACGGGAAGGCGACTGGAGTGCCATGTCCGGT
TTTCAACAAACCATGCAAATGCTGAATGAGGGCATCGTTCCCACTGCGATGCTGGTTGCCAACGATCAGA
TGGCGCTGGGCGCAATGCGCGCCATTACCGAGTCCGGGCTGCGCGTTGGTGCGGATATCTCGGTAGTGGG
ATACGACGATACCGAAGACAGCTCATGTTATATCCCGCCGTTAACCACCATCAAACAGGATTTTCGCCTG
CTGGGGCAAACCAGCGTGGACCGCTTGCTGCAACTCTCTCAGGGCCAGGCGGTGAAGGGCAATCAGCTGT
TGCCGGTGTCACTGGTGAAAAGAAAAACCACCCTGGCGCCCAATACGCAAACCGCCTCTCCCCGCGCGTT
GGCCGATTCATTAATGCAGCTGGCACGACAGGTTTCCCGACTGGAAAGCGGGCAGTGAATCCTGAGACCA
GACCAATAAAAAACGCCCGGCGGCAACCGAGCGTTCTGAACAAATCCAGATGGAGTTCTGAGGTCATTAC
TGGATCTATCAACAGGAGTCCAAGCGAGCTCGATATCAAATTACGCCCCGCCCTGCCACTCATCGCAGTA
CTGTTGTAATTCATTAAGCATTCTGCCGACATGGAAGCCATCACAAACGGCATGATGAACCTGAATCGCC
AGCGGCATCAGCACCTTGTCGCCTTGCGTATAATATTTGCCCATGGTGAAAACGGGGGCGAAGAAGTTGT
CCATATTGGCCACGTTTAAATCAAAACTGGTGAAACTCACCCAGGGATTGGCTGAAACGAAAAACATATT
CTCAATAAACCCTTTAGGGAAATAGGCCAGGTTTTCACCGTAACACGCCACATCTTGCGAATATATGTGT
AGAAACTGCCGGAAATCGTCGTGGTATTCACTCCAGAGCGATGAAAACGTTTCAGTTTGCTCATGGAAAA
CGGTGTAACAAGGGTGAACACTATCCCATATCACCAGCTCACCGTCTTTCATTGCCATACGAAATTCCGG
ATGAGCATTCATCAGGCGGGCAAGAATGTGAATAAAGGCCGGATAAAACTTGTGCTTATTTTTCTTTACG
GTCTTTAAAAAGGCCGTAATATCCAGCTGAACGGTCTGGTTATAGGTACATTGAGCAACTGACTGAAATG
CCTCAAAATGTTCTTTACGATGCCATTGGGATATATCAACGGTGGTATATCCAGTGATTTTTTTCTCCAT
TTTAGCTTCCTTAGCTCCTGAAAATCTCGATAACTCAAAAAATACGCCCGGTAGTGATCTTATTTCATTA
TGGTGAAAGTTGGAAC
Features (pLannotate 1.2.2; 5 found; start..end, strand, type, name):
     96..684     +  rep_origin     ori: high-copy-number ColE1/pMB1/pBR322/pUC origin of replication
    796..1875    +  CDS            lacI: LACI_ECOLI - Experimental evidence at protein level: Swiss-Prot protein existence level 1. Repressor of the lactose operon. Binds allolactose as an inducer. From Escherichia coli (strain K12).
   1896..1930    -  terminator     lambda t0 terminator: minimal transcription terminator from phage lambda (Scholtissek and Grosse, 1987)
   2004..2660    -  CDS            cat: CAT_ECOLX - Experimental evidence at protein level: Swiss-Prot protein existence level 1. This enzyme is an effector of chloramphenicol resistance in bacteria. From Escherichia coli. This protein is used as a marker in many commonly used cloning vectors, such as pACYC184.
   2661..12      -  promoter       cat promoter (across the origin): promoter of the E. coli cat gene encoding chloramphenicol acetyltransferase
