[The description below was written by a language model from this plasmid's Addgene catalogue record and pLannotate feature annotations shown in this document.]
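Description:
pBTK203 is a small (about 2.7 kb) part plasmid from the Bee Microbiome Toolkit (BTK), a modular Golden Gate assembly system for building broad-host-range plasmids to engineer bee gut bacteria. It is a storage vector for a single "Type 3" part, the position in the assembly scheme reserved for coding sequences. It is not an expression construct in its own right. The plasmid is maintained in E. coli on a ColE1-type backbone and selected with chloramphenicol. Resistance comes from a chloramphenicol acetyltransferase (cat) gene driven by its native cat promoter, with a lambda t0 terminator lying just downstream of the marker. The catalogue lists the plasmid as low copy, whereas the automated annotation labels the origin as a high-copy ColE1/pMB1/pUC-family origin. The record does not resolve this difference.

The payload is the lacI coding sequence, encoding the E. coli lactose operon repressor, which binds lac operator sites and is released by allolactose or its analogues such as IPTG. The catalogue gives the insert species as synthetic, and the part was placed in the backbone by Gibson cloning. No promoter, ribosome binding site or terminator for lacI is annotated, which fits its role as a bare coding-sequence part. Those elements would be supplied by other toolkit part types when it is combined with them in a Golden Gate reaction. The Type IIS restriction sites and overhangs that flank the part are not captured in the feature table. In practice, pBTK203 would be used as the source of a LacI repressor module when assembling inducible, lac-regulated expression plasmids within the toolkit.
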