Addgene plasmid #110586: pBTK203
Purpose: BTK Type 3 coding sequence for golden gate assembly
Depositing lab: Jeffrey Barrick. Publication: Genetic Engineering of Bee Gut Microbiome Bacteria with a Toolkit for Modular Assembly of Broad-Host-Range Plasmids. Leonard SP, Perutka J, Powell JE, Geng P, Richhart DD, Byrom M, Kar S, Davies BW, Ellington AD, Moran NA, Barrick JE. ACS Synth Biol. 2018 May 18;7(5):1279-1290. doi: 10.1021/acssynbio.7b00399. Epub 2018 Apr 13. PubMed 29608282.
Backbone
  Vector backbone: ColE1
  Vector type: Synthetic Biology
Growth in bacteria
  Bacterial resistance: Chloramphenicol, 12.5 μg/mL
  Growth temperature: 37°C
  Growth strain: DH5alpha
  Copy number: Low Copy
Gene/Insert
  Gene/Insert name: LacI repressor
  Species: Synthetic
  Cloning method: Gibson Cloning
Terms and licenses: Academic/Nonprofit Terms; Industry Terms
How to cite: pBTK203 was a gift from Jeffrey Barrick (Addgene plasmid # 110586)
